>Addgene plasmid #231667 | Flag-ZDHHC19 | addgene full sequence | sequence record 462850 | Addgene NGS Result
CCATTCGCCATTCAGGCTGCGCAACTGTTGGGAAGGGCGATCGGTGCGGGCCTCTTCGCTATTACGCCAG
CTGGCGAAAGGGGGATGTGCTGCAAGGCGATTAAGTTGGGTAACGCCAGGGTTTTCCCAGTCACGACGTT
GTAAAACGACGGCCAGTGCCAAGCTGATCTATACATTGAATCAATATTGGCAATTAGCCATATTAGTCAT
TGGTTATATAGCATAAATCAATATTGGCTATTGGCCATTGCATACGTTGTATCTATATCATAATATGTAC
ATTTATATTGGCTCATGTCCAATATGACCGCCATGTTGACATTGATTATTGACTAGTTATTAATAGTAAT
CAATTACGGGGTCATTAGTTCATAGCCCATATATGGAGTTCCGCGTTACATAACTTACGGTAAATGGCCC
GCCTGGCTGACCGCCCAACGACCCCCGCCCATTGACGTCAATAATGACGTATGTTCCCATAGTAACGCCA
ATAGGGACTTTCCATTGACGTCAATGGGTGGAGTATTTACGGTAAACTGCCCACTTGGCAGTACATCAAG
TGTATCATATGCCAAGTCCGCCCCCTATTGACGTCAATGACGGTAAATGGCCCGCCTGGCATTATGCCCA
GTACATGACCTTACGGGACTTTCCTACTTGGCAGTACATCTACGTATTAGTCATCGCTATTACCATGGTG
ATGCGGTTTTGGCAGTACACCAATGGGCGTGGATAGCGGTTTGACTCACGGGGATTTCCAAGTCTCCACC
CCATTGACGTCAATGGGAGTTTGTTTTGGCACCAAAATCAACGGGACTTTCCAAAATGTCGTAATAACCC
CGCCCCGTTGACGCAAATGGGCGGTAGGCGTGTACGGTGGGAGGTCTATATAAGCAGAGCTCGTTTAGTG
AACCGTCAGAATTAACCATGGACTACAAAGACCATGACGGTGATTATAAAGATCATGACATCGATTACAA
GGATGACGATGACAAGCTTGCGGCCGCGAATTCAATGACACTCTTAACGGATGCCACGCCGCTGGTGAAG
GAGCCCCATCCCCTGCCTCTGGTCCCACGTCCCTGGTTCCTCCCTAGCCTCTTTGCTGCCTTCAATGTGG
TGCTGCTGGTCTTTTTCAGTGGCCTCTTCTTCGCATTCCCTTGCAGGTGGCTGGCTCAGAACGGGGAGTG
GGCCTTTCCTGTTATCACAGGCTCCCTCTTTGTCCTTACCTTCTTCAGTCTTGTTTCACTCAACTTCTCA
GACCCTGGCATCTTACATCAAGGCTCCGCTGAGCAGGGCCCCTTGACGGTGCACGTGGTGTGGGTGAACC
ACGGGGCCTTCCGCCTGCAATGGTGTCCAAAGTGCTGCTTCCACCGCCCGCCCCGGACTTACCACTGCCC
CTGGTGCAACATCTGTGTGGAGGACTTTGACCACCACTGCAAGTGGGTCAATAACTGCATCGGTCACCGC
AACTTCCGCTTCTTCATGCTGCTTGTCCTGTCCCTGTGCCTCTACTCGGGCGCCATGCTGGTCACCTGTC
TCATCTTCCTGGTGCGCACAACCCACCTGCCCTTCTCCACCGACAAGGCCATCGCCATCGTGGTGGCCGT
GTCCGCCGCGGGCCTCCTGGTGCCGCTGTCCCTCCTGCTGCTGATCCAGGCACTGTCCGTGAGCTCGGCC
GACCGCACCTACAAGGGCAAGTGCAGACACCTTCAGGGATACAACCCCTTCGACCAGGGCTGTGCCAGCA
ACTGGTATTTAACAATTTGTGCACCACTGGGACCCAAGTACATGGCTGAAGCTGTCCAGCTGCAGAGAGT
GGTGGGGCCTGACTGGACATCCATGCCGAATCTGCACCCTCCAATGTCCCCCTCTGCTCTCAACCCCCCA
GCCCCAACCTCTGGGTCCCTACAAAGCAGGGAAGGGACCCCCGGGGCGTGGTGAAGATCTGATATCGGTA
CCAGTCGACTCTAGAGGATCCCGGGTGGCATCCCTGTGACCCCTCCCCAGTGCCTCTCCTGGCCCTGGAA
GTTGCCACTCCAGTGCCCACCAGCCTTGTCCTAATAAAATTAAGTTGCATCATTTTGTCTGACTAGGTGT
CCTTCTATAATATTATGGGGTGGAGGGGGGTGGTATGGAGCAAGGGGCAAGTTGGGAAGACAACCTGTAG
GGCCTGCGGGGTCTATTGGGAACCAAGCTGGAGTGCAGTGGCACAATCTTGGCTCACTGCAATCTCCGCC
TCCTGGGTTCAAGCGATTCTCCTGCCTCAGCCTCCCGAGTTGTTGGGATTCCAGGCATGCATGACCAGGC
TCAGCTAATTTTTGTTTTTTTGGTAGAGACGGGGTTTCACCATATTGGCCAGGCTGGTCTCCAACTCCTA
ATCTCAGGTGATCTACCCACCTTGGCCTCCCAAATTGCTGGGATTACAGGCGTGAACCACTGCTCCCTTC
CCTGTCCTTCTGATTTTAAAATAACTATACCAGCAGGAGGACGTCCAGACACAGCATAGGCTACCTGGCC
ATGCCCAACCGGTGGGACATTTGAGTTGCTTGCTTGGCACTGTCCTCTCATGCGTTGGGTCCACTCAGTA
GATGCCTGTTGAATTGGGTACGCGGCCAGCTTGGCTGTGGAATGTGTGTCAGTTAGGGTGTGGAAAGTCC
CCAGGCTCCCCAGCAGGCAGAAGTATGCAAAGCATGCATCTCAATTAGTCAGCAACCAGGTGTGGAAAGT
CCCCAGGCTCCCCAGCAGGCAGAAGTATGCAAAGCATGCATCTCAATTAGTCAGCAACCATAGTCCCGCC
CCTAACTCCGCCCATCCCGCCCCTAACTCCGCCCAGTTCCGCCCATTCTCCGCCCCATGGCTGACTAATT
TTTTTTATTTATGCAGAGGCCGAGGCCGCCTCGGCCTCTGAGCTATTCCAGAAGTAGTGAGGAGGCTTTT
TTGGAGGCCTAGGCTTTTGCAAAAAGCTCCTCGAGGAACTGAAAAACCAGAAAGTTAATTCCCTATAGTG
AGTCGTATTAAATTCGTAATCATGTCATAGCTGTTTCCTGTGTGAAATTGTTATCCGCTCACAATTCCAC
ACAACATACGAGCCGGAAGCATAAAGTGTAAAGCCTGGGGTGCCTAATGAGTGAGCTAACTCACATTAAT
TGCGTTGCGCTCACTGCCCGCTTTCCAGTCGGGAAACCTGTCGTGCCAGCTGCATTAATGAATCGGCCAA
CGCGCGGGGAGAGGCGGTTTGCGTATTGGGCGCTCTTCCGCTTCCTCGCTCACTGACTCGCTGCGCTCGG
TCGTTCGGCTGCGGCGAGCGGTATCAGCTCACTCAAAGGCGGTAATACGGTTATCCACAGAATCAGGGGA
TAACGCAGGAAAGAACATGTGAGCAAAAGGCCAGCAAAAGGCCAGGAACCGTAAAAAGGCCGCGTTGCTG
GCGTTTTTCCATAGGCTCCGCCCCCCTGACGAGCATCACAAAAATCGACGCTCAAGTCAGAGGTGGCGAA
ACCCGACAGGACTATAAAGATACCAGGCGTTTCCCCCTGGAAGCTCCCTCGTGCGCTCTCCTGTTCCGAC
CCTGCCGCTTACCGGATACCTGTCCGCCTTTCTCCCTTCGGGAAGCGTGGCGCTTTCTCATAGCTCACGC
TGTAGGTATCTCAGTTCGGTGTAGGTCGTTCGCTCCAAGCTGGGCTGTGTGCACGAACCCCCCGTTCAGC
CCGACCGCTGCGCCTTATCCGGTAACTATCGTCTTGAGTCCAACCCGGTAAGACACGACTTATCGCCACT
GGCAGCAGCCACTGGTAACAGGATTAGCAGAGCGAGGTATGTAGGCGGTGCTACAGAGTTCTTGAAGTGG
TGGCCTAACTACGGCTACACTAGAAGAACAGTATTTGGTATCTGCGCTCTGCTGAAGCCAGTTACCTTCG
GAAAAAGAGTTGGTAGCTCTTGATCCGGCAAACAAACCACCGCTGGTAGCGGTGGTTTTTTTGTTTGCAA
GCAGCAGATTACGCGCAGAAAAAAAGGATCTCAAGAAGATCCTTTGATCTTTTCTACGGGGTCTGACGCT
CAGTGGAACGAAAACTCACGTTAAGGGATTTTGGTCATGAGATTATCAAAAAGGATCTTCACCTAGATCC
TTTTAAATTAAAAATGAAGTTTTAAATCAATCTAAAGTATATATGAGTAAACTTGGTCTGACAGTTACCA
ATGCTTAATCAGTGAGGCACCTATCTCAGCGATCTGTCTATTTCGTTCATCCATAGTTGCCTGACTCCCC
GTCGTGTAGATAACTACGATACGGGAGGGCTTACCATCTGGCCCCAGTGCTGCAATGATACCGCGAGACC
CACGCTCACCGGCTCCAGATTTATCAGCAATAAACCAGCCAGCCGGAAGGGCCGAGCGCAGAAGTGGTCC
TGCAACTTTATCCGCCTCCATCCAGTCTATTAATTGTTGCCGGGAAGCTAGAGTAAGTAGTTCGCCAGTT
AATAGTTTGCGCAACGTTGTTGCCATTGCTACAGGCATCGTGGTGTCACGCTCGTCGTTTGGTATGGCTT
CATTCAGCTCCGGTTCCCAACGATCAAGGCGAGTTACATGATCCCCCATGTTGTGCAAAAAAGCGGTTAG
CTCCTTCGGTCCTCCGATCGTTGTCAGAAGTAAGTTGGCCGCAGTGTTATCACTCATGGTTATGGCAGCA
CTGCATAATTCTCTTACTGTCATGCCATCCGTAAGATGCTTTTCTGTGACTGGTGAGTACTCAACCAAGT
CATTCTGAGAATAGTGTATGCGGCGACCGAGTTGCTCTTGCCCGGCGTCAATACGGGATAATACCGCGCC
ACATAGCAGAACTTTAAAAGTGCTCATCATTGGAAAACGTTCTTCGGGGCGAAAACTCTCAAGGATCTTA
CCGCTGTTGAGATCCAGTTCGATGTAACCCACTCGTGCACCCAACTGATCTTCAGCATCTTTTACTTTCA
CCAGCGTTTCTGGGTGAGCAAAAACAGGAAGGCAAAATGCCGCAAAAAAGGGAATAAGGGCGACACGGAA
ATGTTGAATACTCATACTCTTCCTTTTTCAATATTATTGAAGCATTTATCAGGGTTATTGTCTCATGAGC
GGATACATATTTGAATGTATTTAGAAAAATAAACAAATAGGGGTTCCGCGCACATTTCCCCGAAAAGTGC
CACCTG
[124 nt withheld, positions 5187-5310]
C
[91 nt withheld, positions 5312-5402]
A
[49 nt withheld, positions 5404-5452]
CCTTTGACGTTGGAGTCCACGTTCTTT
[37 nt withheld, positions 5480-5516]
ACCCTATCTCGGTCTATTCTTTTGATTTATAAGGGATTTTGCCGATTTCGGCCTATTGGTTAAAAAATGA
GCTGATTTAACAAAAATTTAACGCGAATTTTAACAAAATATTAACGCTTACAATTT
Features (pLannotate 1.2.2; 17 found; start..end, strand, type, name):
      4..158     -  CDS            lacZα (fragment): LacZα fragment of β-galactosidase; lacZ fragment
    318..697     +  enhancer       CMV enhancer: human cytomegalovirus immediate early enhancer
    699..898     +  promoter       CMV promoter: human cytomegalovirus (CMV) immediate early promoter
    931..996     +  CDS            3xFLAG: three tandem FLAG® epitope tags, followed by an enterokinase cleavage site
   1015..1941    +  CDS            ZDHHC19: ZDH19_HUMAN - Experimental evidence at protein level: Swiss-Prot protein existence level 1. (Microbial infection) Promotes Chikungunya virus (CHIKV) replication by mediating viral nsp1 palmitoylation. From Homo sapiens (Human).
   1964..1982    -  misc_feature   MCS (fragment): pUC18/19 multiple cloning site
   1983..2605    +  polyA_signal   hGH poly(A) signal: human growth hormone polyadenylation signal
   2634..2963    +  promoter       SV40 promoter: SV40 enhancer and early promoter
   3002..3020    -  promoter       T7 promoter: promoter for bacteriophage T7 RNA polymerase
   3058..3074    -  protein_bind   lac operator: The lac repressor binds to the lac operator to inhibit transcription in E. coli. This inhibition can be relieved by adding lactose or isopropyl-β-D-thiogalactopyranoside (IPTG). lac repressor encoded by lacI
   3082..3112    -  promoter       lac promoter: promoter for the E. coli lac operon
   3127..3148    -  protein_bind   CAP binding site: CAP binding activates transcription in the presence of cAMP. E. coli catabolite activator protein
   3161..3253    -  CDS            lacI (fragment): lac repressor; lacI; The lac repressor binds to the lac operator to inhibit transcription in E. coli. This inhibition can be relieved by adding lactose or isopropyl-β-D-thiogalactopyranoside (IPTG).
   3436..4024    -  rep_origin     ori: high-copy-number ColE1/pMB1/pBR322/pUC origin of replication
   4195..5055    -  CDS            AmpR: β-lactamase; bla; confers resistance to ampicillin, carbenicillin, and related antibiotics
   5056..5160    -  promoter       AmpR promoter: bla
   5187..5615    +  rep_origin     f1 ori (sequence partly withheld): f1 bacteriophage origin of replication; arrow indicates direction of (+) strand synthesis
