[The description below was written by a language model from this plasmid's Addgene catalogue record and pLannotate feature annotations shown in this document.]
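Description:
Flag-ZDHHC19 is a mammalian expression plasmid of about 5.6 kb, built on the p3XFLAG-CMV-7.1 backbone, that drives production of human ZDHHC19 carrying an N-terminal 3×FLAG epitope. It is propagated in E. coli through a high-copy ColE1/pUC-type origin and selected with ampicillin via the β-lactamase gene and its native promoter. An f1 phage origin is also present, which in principle allows single-stranded DNA rescue. Scattered lac-derived remnants (lacZα and lacI fragments, lac promoter and operator, CAP site), a T7 promoter and a partial pUC polylinker are annotated as backbone carry-over and play no evident role in the expression cassette.

The payload is a single transcription unit. The human cytomegalovirus immediate-early enhancer and promoter sit upstream of the 3×FLAG coding segment, which includes an enterokinase cleavage site. This is followed closely by the ZDHHC19 open reading frame and a human growth hormone polyadenylation signal. An SV40 enhancer/early promoter region lies downstream of the cassette, but no mammalian selection marker is annotated after it, so the plasmid appears suited to transient transfection rather than drug selection of stable lines.

ZDHHC19 belongs to the DHHC family of protein palmitoyl acyltransferases, and the feature annotation notes its role in palmitoylating a viral protein. The FLAG tag allows the enzyme to be detected by immunoblot or immunofluorescence and pulled down with anti-FLAG reagents. The associated publication concerns palmitoylation of the immune checkpoint receptor TIM-3, which suggests use in overexpression and interaction experiments on candidate palmitoyltransferases. The record itself does not state the specific experimental role of this construct.
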