Addgene plasmid #231667: Flag-ZDHHC19
Depositing lab: Chunhong Ma. Publication: Palmitoylation of TIM-3 promotes immune exhaustion and restrains antitumor immunity. Zhang Z, Ren C, Xiao R, Ma S, Liu H, Dou Y, Fan Y, Wang S, Zhan P, Gao C, Yue X, Li C, Gao L, Liang X, Wu Z, Ma C. Sci Immunol. 2024 Nov 15;9(101):eadp7302. doi: 10.1126/sciimmunol.adp7302. Epub 2024 Nov 15. PubMed 39546589.
Backbone
  Vector backbone: p3XFLAG-CMV™-7.1
  Vector type: Mammalian Expression
Growth in bacteria
  Bacterial resistance: Ampicillin, 100 μg/mL
  Growth temperature: 37°C
  Growth strain: DH5alpha
  Copy number: Unknown
Gene/Insert
  Gene/Insert name: ZDHHC19
  Species: H. sapiens (human)
  Entrez Gene: ZDHHC19 (a.k.a. DHHC19)
  Tag / fusion protein: 3×Flag Tag (N terminal on insert)
Terms and licenses: Academic/Nonprofit Terms; Industry Terms: Not Available to Industry
How to cite: Flag-ZDHHC19 was a gift from Chunhong Ma (Addgene plasmid # 231667 ; http://n2t.net/addgene:231667 ; RRID:Addgene_231667)
